Addgene plasmid #62963: lgp120+linker-pEGFP N1
Purpose: rat lgp120 + 10 amino acid linker cloned into pEGFP N1. The linker separates the targetting motif in lgp120 from EGFP.
Depositing lab: Paul Luzio. Depositing organization: University of Cambridge.
Backbone
  Vector backbone: pEGFP-N1
  Backbone size w/o insert (bp): 4700
  Vector type: Mammalian Expression
Growth in bacteria
  Bacterial resistance: Kanamycin, 50 μg/mL
  Growth temperature: 37°C
  Growth strain: DH5alpha
  Copy number: High Copy
Gene/Insert
  Gene/Insert name: lgp120
  Species: R. norvegicus (rat)
  Insert size (bp): 1281
  Mutation: has 2 amino acid mutations compared to the coding sequence of NM_012857.2 D50E N371Y
  GenBank ID: NM_012857.2
  Entrez Gene: Lamp1 (a.k.a. LGP120)
  Promoter: CMV
  Tag / fusion protein: linker (C terminal on insert); EGFP (C terminal on backbone)
  Cloning method: Restriction Enzyme; 5′ cloning site XhoI (not destroyed); 3′ cloning site BamHI (not destroyed)
  Sequencing primers: 5′ 5’ CCAAAATCAACGGGACTTTCC 3’; 3′ 5’ CAGCTTGCCGTAGGTGGC 3’
Terms and licenses: Academic/Nonprofit Terms; Industry Terms: Not Available to Industry
Depositor comments: The 10 amino acid linker was designed using the sequence as described below but with different cloning sites (EcoRI and BamHI): Patterson GH and Lippincott-Schwartz J. (2002) A Photoactivatable GFP for Selective Photolabeling of Proteins and Cells. Science 297, 1873-1877. Examples of use: Jahreiss L, Menzies FM, Rubinsztein DC. (2008) The itinerary of autophagosomes: from peripheral formation to kiss-and-run fusion with lysosomes. Traffic 9: 574-587. Renna M, Schaffner C, Winslow AR, Menzies FM, Peden AA, Floto RA, Rubinsztein DC. (2011) Autophagic substrate clearance requires activity of the syntaxin-5 SNARE complex. J Cell Sci 124:469-482. Ogunbayo OA, Zhu Y, Shen B, Agban E, Li J, Ma J, Zhu MX, Evans AM. (2015) Organelle-specific Subunit Interactions of the Vertebrate Two-pore Channel Family. J. Biol. Chem. 290: 1086-1095.
How to cite: lgp120+linker-pEGFP N1 was a gift from Paul Luzio (Addgene plasmid # 62963 ; http://n2t.net/addgene:62963 ; RRID:Addgene_62963)
