[The description below was written by a language model from this plasmid's Addgene catalogue record.]
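Description:
lgp120+linker-pEGFP N1 is a mammalian expression plasmid built on the pEGFP-N1 backbone (about 4.7 kb without insert), designed to produce a lysosomal membrane protein fused to EGFP at its C terminus. It is maintained in E. coli as a high-copy plasmid under kanamycin selection. No feature table accompanies the record, so the origin of replication, polyadenylation signal and any mammalian selection marker carried by the backbone are not itemised here.

The insert is a roughly 1.3 kb coding sequence for rat lgp120, the product of the Lamp1 gene, placed between the XhoI and BamHI sites, both of which remain intact. Expression is driven by the CMV promoter, a strong constitutive promoter in most mammalian cell lines. A 10 amino acid linker follows the lgp120 sequence and joins it in frame to the backbone-encoded EGFP. According to the record, the linker separates the targeting motif in lgp120 from EGFP; spacing the fluorescent protein away from this motif is presumably intended to keep the signal accessible so that the fusion is sorted normally. The depositor notes that the linker follows a previously published design but uses different cloning sites. The lgp120 sequence differs from the reference rat transcript by two amino acid substitutions, D50E and N371Y.

The construct serves as a fluorescent marker of lysosomes and late endocytic compartments in transfected cells. The cited examples of use include studies of autophagosome trafficking and fusion with lysosomes, SNARE-dependent clearance of autophagic substrates, and organelle-specific interactions of two-pore channel subunits.
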