>Addgene plasmid #62963 | lgp120+linker-pEGFP N1 | depositor partial sequence | sequence record 103978 | insert sequence including sites
CTCGAGCGCCACCATGGCGGCCCCGGGCGCCCGGCGGCCGCTGCTCCTGTTGCTGCTGGCAGGCCTTGCA
CACAGCGCCCCAGCACTGTTCGAGGTGAAAGACAACAACGGCACAGCGTGTATAATGGCCAGCTTCTCTG
CCTCCTTTCTGACCACCTATGAGGCTGGACATGTTTCTAAGGTCTCGAATATGACCCTGCCAGCCTCTGC
AGAAGTCCTGAAGAATAGCAGCTCTTGTGGTGAAAAGAATGCTTCTGAGCCCACCCTCGCAATCACCTTT
GGAGAAGGATATTTACTGAAACTCACCTTCACAAAAAACACAACACGTTACAGTGTCCAGCACATGTATT
TCACATATAACCTGTCAGACACACAATTCTTTCCCAATGCCAGCTCCAAAGGGCCCGACACTGTGGATTC
CACAACTGACATCAAGGCAGACATCAACAAAACATACCGATGTGTCAGCGACATCAGGGTCTACATGAAG
AATGTGACCATTGTGCTCTGGGACGCTACTATCCAGGCCTACCTGCCGAGTAGCAACTTCAGCAAGGAAG
AGACACGCTGCCCACAGGATCAACCTTCCCCAACTACTGGGCCACCCAGCCCCTCACCACCACTTGTGCC
CACAAACCCCAGTGTGTCCAAGTACAATGTGACTGGTGACAATGGAACCTGCCTGCTGGCCTCTATGGCA
CTGCAACTCAACATCACCTACATGAAGAAGGACAACACGACTGTGACCAGAGCATTCAACATCAACCCAA
GTGACAAATATAGTGGGACTTGCGGTGCCCAGTTGGTGACCCTGAAGGTGGGGAACAAGAGCAGAGTCCT
GGAGCTGCAGTTTGGGATGAATGCCACTTCTAGCCTGTTTTTCCTGCAAGGAGTTCAGTTGAACATGACT
CTTCCTGATGCCATAGAGCCCACGTTCAGCACCTCCAACTATTCCCTGAAAGCTCTTCAGGCCAGTGTCG
GCAACTCATACAAGTGCAACAGTGAGGAGCACATCTTTGTCAGCAAGGCGCTCGCCCTCAATGTCTTCAG
CGTGCAAGTCCAGGCTTTCAGGGTAGAAAGTGACAGGTTTGGGTCTGTGGAAGAGTGTGTACAGGACGGT
AACTACATGCTGATCCCCATTGCTGTGGGCGGGGCCCTGGCAGGGCTGGTCCTCATCGTCCTCATCGCCT
ACCTCATCGGCAGGAAGAGGAGTCACGCGGGCTATCAGACCATCTCGGAATTCGGCTCCACCGGCTCCAC
CGGCTCCACCGGCGCGGATCC
