>Addgene plasmid #62963 | lgp120+linker-pEGFP N1 | addgene partial sequence | sequence record 107536 | CMV-F 5'-CGCAAATGGGCGGTAGGCGTG-3'
CTATATAAGCAGAGCTGGTTTAGTGAACCGTCAGATCCGCTAGCGCTACCGGACTCAGATCTCGAGCGCC
ACCATGGCGGCCCCGGGCGCCCGGCGGCCGCTGCTCCTGTTGCTGCTGGCAGGCCTTGCACACAGCGCCC
CAGCACTGTTCGAGGTGAAAGACAACAACGGCACAGCGTGTATAATGGCCAGCTTCTCTGCCTCCTTTCT
GACCACCTATGAGGCTGGACATGTTTCTAAGGTCTCGAATATGACCCTGCCAGCCTCTGCAGAAGTCCTG
AAGAATAGCAGCTCTTGTGGTGAAAAGAATGCTTCTGAGCCCACCCTCGCAATCACCTTTGGAGAAGGAT
ATTTACTGAAACTCACCTTCACAAAAAACACAACACGTTACAGTGTCCAGCACATGTATTTCACATATAA
CCTGTCAGACACACAATTCTTTCCCAATGCCAGCTCCAAAGGGCCCGACACTGTGGATTCCACAACTGAC
ATCAAGGCAGACATCAACAAAACATACCGATGTGTCAGCGACATCAGGGTCTACATGAAGAATGTGACCA
TTGTGCTCTGGGACGCTACTATCCAGGCCTACCTGCCGAGTAGCAACTTCAGCAAGGAAGAGACACGCTG
CCCACAGGATCAACCTTCCCCAACTACTGGGCCACCCAGCCCCTCACCACCACTTGTGCCCACAAACCCC
AGTGTGTCCAAGTACAATGTGACTGGTGACAATGGAACCTGCCTGCTGGCCTCTATGGCACTGCAACTCA
ACATCACCTACATGAAGAAGGACAACACGACTGTGACCAGAGCATTCAACATCAACCCAAGTGACAAATA
TAGTGGGACTTGCGGTGCCCAGTTGGTGACCCTGAAGGTGGGGAACAAGAGCAGAGTCCTGGAGCTGCAG
TTTGGGATGAATGCCACTTCTAGCCTGTTTTTCCTGCAAGGAGTTCAGTTGAACATGACTCTTCCTGATG
CCATAGAGCCCACGTTCAGCACCTCCAACTATTCCCTGAAAGCTCTTCAGGCCAGTGTCGGCAACTCATA
CAAGTGCAACAGTGAGGAGCACATCTTTGTCAGCAAGGCGCTCGCCC
