>Addgene plasmid #62963 | lgp120+linker-pEGFP N1 | addgene partial sequence | sequence record 107538 | SV40pA-R 5'-GAAATTTGTGATGCTATTGC-3'
TTATAAGCTGCAATAAACAAGTTAACAACAACAATTGCATTCATTTTATGTTTCAGGTTCAGGGGGAGGT
GTGGGAGGTTTTTTAAAGCAAGTAAAACCTCTACAAATGTGGTATGGCTGATTATGATCTAGAGTCGCGG
CCGCTTTACTTGTACAGCTCGTCCATGCCGAGAGTGATCCCGGCGGCGGTCACGAACTCCAGCAGGACCA
TGTGATCGCGCTTCTCGTTGGGGTCTTTGCTCAGGGCGGACTGGGTGCTCAGGTAGTGGTTGTCGGGCAG
CAGCACGGGGCCGTCGCCGATGGGGGTGTTCTGCTGGTAGTGGTCGGCGAGCTGCACGCTGCCGTCCTCG
ATGTTGTGGCGGATCTTGAAGTTCACCTTGATGCCGTTCTTCTGCTTGTCGGCCATGATATAGACGTTGT
GGCTGTTGTAGTTGTACTCCAGCTTGTGCCCCAGGATGTTGCCGTCCTCCTTGAAGTCGATGCCCTTCAG
CTCGATGCGGTTCACCAGGGTGTCGCCCTCGAACTTCACCTCGGCGCGGGTCTTGTAGTTGCCGTCGTCC
TTGAAGAAGATGGTGCGCTCCTGGACGTAGCCTTCGGGCATGGCGGACTTGAAGAAGTCGTGCTGCTTCA
TGTGGTCGGGGTAGCGGCTGAAGCACTGCACGCCGTAGGTCAGGGTGGTCACGAGGGTGGGCCAGGGCAC
GGGCAGCTTGCCGGTGGTGCAGATGAACTTCAGGGTCAGCTTGCCGTAGGTGGCATCGCCCTCGCCCTCG
CCGGACACGCTGAACTTGTGGCCGTTTACGTCGCCGTCCAGCTCGACCAGGATGGGCACCACCCCGGTGA
ACAGCTCCTCGCCCTTGCTCACCATGGTGGCGACCGGTGGATCCGCGCCGGTGGAGCCGGTGGAGCCGGT
GGAGCCGAATTCCGAGATGGTCTGATAGCCCGCGTGACTCCTCTTCCTGCCGATGAGGTAGGCGATGAGG
ACGATGAGGACCAGCCCTGCCAGGGCCCCGCCCACAGCAATGGGGATCAGCATGTAGTTACCGTCCTGTA
CACACTCTTCCACAGACC
